Addgene plasmid #217104: pCMV-hAT-2_AG
Purpose: Mammalian expression vector for expression of hAT-2_AG transposase (CMV promoter)
Depositing lab: Haoyi Wang. Depositing organization: Institute of Zoology, Chinese Academy of Sciences. Publication: Heterologous survey of 130 DNA transposons in human cells highlights their functional divergence and expands the genome engineering toolbox. Zhang T, Tan S, Tang N, Li Y, Zhang C, Sun J, Guo Y, Gao H, Cai Y, Sun W, Wang C, Fu L, Ma H, Wu Y, Hu X, Zhang X, Gee P, Yan W, Zhao Y, Chen Q, Guo B, Wang H, Zhang YE. Cell. 2024 Jul 11;187(14):3741-3760.e30. doi: 10.1016/j.cell.2024.05.007. Epub 2024 Jun 5. PubMed 38843831.
Backbone
  Vector backbone: pCMV
  Vector type: Mammalian Expression
Growth in bacteria
  Bacterial resistance: Ampicillin, 100 μg/mL
  Growth temperature: 37°C
  Growth strain: DH5alpha
  Copy number: High Copy
Gene/Insert
  Gene/Insert name: hAT-2_AG transposase
  Species: Synthetic
  Cloning method: Restriction Enzyme; 5′ cloning site Unknown (unknown if destroyed); 3′ cloning site Unknown (unknown if destroyed)
Terms and licenses: Academic/Nonprofit Terms; Industry Terms: Not Available to Industry
How to cite: pCMV-hAT-2_AG was a gift from Haoyi Wang (Addgene plasmid # 217104 ; http://n2t.net/addgene:217104 ; RRID:Addgene_217104)
