[The description below was written by a language model from this plasmid's Addgene catalogue record and pLannotate feature annotations shown in this document.]
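Description:
pCMV-hAT-2_AG is a 6,356-bp mammalian expression plasmid built on a pCMV backbone for transient production of the hAT-2_AG transposase, a synthetic coding sequence for a hAT-superfamily DNA transposase. It is propagated in E. coli through a high-copy ColE1/pUC-type origin and selected with ampicillin via the β-lactamase gene and its native promoter. An f1 origin is also present, along with lac promoter/operator remnants and small lacI and bom fragments that appear to be backbone carry-over rather than functional parts.

The expression cassette begins with the human cytomegalovirus immediate-early enhancer and promoter, followed by a T7 promoter. It ends with a reverse-oriented SP6 promoter and the bovine growth hormone polyadenylation signal. The automated annotation leaves the roughly 1.9-kb interval between the T7 and SP6 sites unlabelled. This is where the transposase open reading frame would be expected to lie, but the feature table does not confirm its boundaries, and no epitope tags or localisation signals are called. The cloning sites are recorded as unknown. A short hit to an HIV-1 5' LTR at the CMV junction is only a fragment, and the plasmid is not a lentiviral vector. Downstream, an SV40 early promoter drives only a short fragment of a bleomycin-resistance (ble) gene before an SV40 poly(A) signal, so a working mammalian selection marker cannot be assumed.

The plasmid comes from a large survey of DNA transposons tested for activity in human cells. In that setting it would be expected to act as the helper that supplies transposase in trans, presumably alongside a separate donor carrying the matching transposon ends, which this record does not describe.
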