Features (pLannotate 1.2.2; 19 found; start..end, strand, type, name):
      1..380     +  enhancer       CMV enhancer: human cytomegalovirus immediate early enhancer
    381..584     +  promoter       CMV promoter: human cytomegalovirus (CMV) immediate early promoter
    580..613     +  LTR            5' LTR (truncated) (fragment): truncated 5' long terminal repeat (LTR) from HIV-1
    629..647     +  promoter       T7 promoter: promoter for bacteriophage T7 RNA polymerase
   2544..2562    -  promoter       SP6 promoter: promoter for bacteriophage SP6 RNA polymerase
   2588..2812    +  polyA_signal   bGH poly(A) signal: bovine growth hormone polyadenylation signal
   2816..2837    +  promoter       SV40 promoter (fragment): SV40 enhancer and early promoter
   2858..3286    +  rep_origin     f1 ori (sequence partly withheld): f1 bacteriophage origin of replication; arrow indicates direction of (+) strand synthesis
   3300..3629    +  promoter       SV40 promoter: SV40 enhancer and early promoter
   3642..3800    +  CDS            ble (fragment): BLE_KLEPN - Experimental evidence at protein level: Swiss-Prot protein existence level 1. Binding protein with a strong affinity to the bleomycin family of antibiotics. Binds to CL990; an antimitotic-antibiotic compound. From Klebsiella pneumoniae.
   3795..3916    +  polyA_signal   SV40 poly(A) signal: SV40 polyadenylation signal
   3989..4005    -  protein_bind   lac operator: The lac repressor binds to the lac operator to inhibit transcription in E. coli. This inhibition can be relieved by adding lactose or isopropyl-β-D-thiogalactopyranoside (IPTG). lac repressor encoded by lacI
   4013..4043    -  promoter       lac promoter: promoter for the E. coli lac operon
   4058..4079    -  protein_bind   CAP binding site: CAP binding activates transcription in the presence of cAMP. E. coli catabolite activator protein
   4092..4184    -  CDS            lacI (fragment): lac repressor; lacI; The lac repressor binds to the lac operator to inhibit transcription in E. coli. This inhibition can be relieved by adding lactose or isopropyl-β-D-thiogalactopyranoside (IPTG).
   4367..4955    -  rep_origin     ori: high-copy-number ColE1/pMB1/pBR322/pUC origin of replication
   5126..5986    -  CDS            AmpR: β-lactamase; bla; confers resistance to ampicillin, carbenicillin, and related antibiotics
   5987..6091    -  promoter       AmpR promoter: bla
   6150..6202    -  misc_feature   bom (fragment): basis of mobility region from pBR322
>Addgene plasmid #217104 | pCMV-hAT-2_AG | addgene full sequence | sequence record 442918 | Addgene NGS Result
GACATTGATTATTGACTAGTTATTAATAGTAATCAATTACGGGGTCATTAGTTCATAGCCCATATATGGA
GTTCCGCGTTACATAACTTACGGTAAATGGCCCGCCTGGCTGACCGCCCAACGACCCCCGCCCATTGACG
TCAATAATGACGTATGTTCCCATAGTAACGCCAATAGGGACTTTCCATTGACGTCAATGGGTGGAGTATT
TACGGTAAACTGCCCACTTGGCAGTACATCAAGTGTATCATATGCCAAGTACGCCCCCTATTGACGTCAA
TGACGGTAAATGGCCCGCCTGGCATTATGCCCAGTACATGACCTTATGGGACTTTCCTACTTGGCAGTAC
ATCTACGTATTAGTCATCGCTATTACCATGGTGATGCGGTTTTGGCAGTACATCAATGGGCGTGGATAGC
GGTTTGACTCACGGGGATTTCCAAGTCTCCACCCCATTGACGTCAATGGGAGTTTGTTTTGGCACCAAAA
TCAACGGGACTTTCCAAAATGTCGTAACAACTCCGCCCCATTGACGCAAATGGGCGGTAGGCGTGTACGG
TGGGAGGTCTATATAAGCAGAGCTCTCTGGCTAACTAGAGAACCCACTGCTTACTGGCTTATCGAAATTA
ATACGACTCACTATAGGGAGACCCAAGCTTGGTACCGAGCTCGGATCCACTAGTAACGGCCGCCAGTGTG
CTGGAATTCGCCGCCACCATGGCGAGCAATGTTGCCACCAGCAGCAGCATCTGGGATCATTTTACCCGCA
ACGGCACCAAAGCAAAGTGCCGCTACTGCTACAACGAAATCGCGTTTACCAAAGGCAGCACCAGCAACCT
GAAACGCCACATGAAGGCGAAGCATCCGAGCATCAGCCTGGAACGTCAGCATCTGGCGAGCACTACTAGC
CCTAGCACCCAAAACAGCGAACCGGGTCCTAGCTGTTCAAGCCGTCCGCCTAACCTGATTAGCAACTTCT
TTAAGCAGCCGATGAACAGCGAAACCAAGCGCAAACTGGATATGATGCTGCTGAAGCTGATTTGCAAGGA
TTGCCTGCCGCTGAGCATTGTGGAAAGCGAAGCCTTTAAAACCTTTGTGGGCTGCCTGAACCAGAACTAT
GACCTGCCGACCCGCAAAAACGTGAGCAATGCGCTGCTGCCGAGCATCTACAACGAAATCCTGGTGAAAG
TGCAGGGCGAGGTTCGTAACGCAACCAGCATTGCGTTAACCACCGACGGTTGGACCAACGTGAACAACAC
CAGCTTTCTGGGTCTGACCGCGCACTTTATCGATAACGATTACAAACTGCGCAGCTGCCTGTTAGAGTGC
AGCGAAATTAGCCTGAGCCATAGCGGCCAAAACATTGCGGCCTGGATCAAAGAAGTGATCATCAAGTACG
AGATCCAGGATAAGATTGTGGGCATTGTGACCGATAACGCCGCCAACATGAAATCAGCGGCCCGCGAACT
GGAATTTAACCACGTGACCTGCTTTGCGCATAGCCTGCACCTGATTGTGAAGGACGCGATCAAGAAAAGC
ATTATCAGCACCGTGGATGAGGTGAAACGCATTGTGATGTACTTTAAGAAAAGCCCTAAGGCCACCAACG
AACTGGCAGATACCCAGAGCAAATTTAACCTGCCTAACCTGAAACTGAAGCAGGACGTTCCTACCCGTTG
GAACAGCACCTATGACATGCTGAACCGCTTTTACAAAAACAAGATCGCGATTGTGGCGTGCGCGGATAAA
CTGAACACCCTGGACCCTATTAAAATCGATTGGGCGATTCTGGAGCATAGCCTGAACGCGCTGAAGATTT
TCGATGTGGCGACCAACATGGTGAGCGCCGAAAAGAACATCACCGTGAGCCATGTTGGCCTGCTGAGCAA
GATGATTATCCGCAAACTGAACGAAACCGACTACACCATCCCTGAGCTGGGCAATTTAGTGACCCACCTG
AAAGAAGGCGTGAAAAAGCGCCTGGAGATTTATAGCAACAACCAGATTATCGCGAAAAGCATGCTGCTGG
ACCCTCGCATTAAAAAGCAGGGCTTTCATGAAGAGCCTCTGAAATATCGCGAAACGTACGAACTGATCAT
TCAGGAACTGATCCCGTTTCAGACCCCGAGCATGAATGCGCAGGAACCGCATAACATCGATAACGAAGCG
AACCTGCTGCTGGGCGAATTTATTACCTGGGTGAACAACGCGGAATGCGAGATTGAAAGCCCGATTGAAC
TGGCCAAGAACGAACTGAACAGCTTTCTGAAGATTCGCAACATCGACATTAAAAACGACCCGCTGGAGTG
GTGGCGTATTCATAGCAGCAAATACCCGAGCATTTATGCGCTGGCCAAAACCATCATCTGCATTCCTGGC
ACCAGCGTTCCTTGCGAACGCTTATTCAGCAAAGCGGGCCAGATCTACAGCGATAAGCGTAGCCGCCTGC
ACCCTAAAAAATTCAAGGAGATCATCTTCATCCAGCAGAACGTGGATAAGTTCTAATGAGCGGCCGCTCG
AGCATGCATCTAGAGGGCCCTATTCTATAGTGTCACCTAAATGCTAGAGCTCGCTGATCAGCCTCGACTG
TGCCTTCTAGTTGCCAGCCATCTGTTGTTTGCCCCTCCCCCGTGCCTTCCTTGACCCTGGAAGGTGCCAC
TCCCACTGTCCTTTCCTAATAAAATGAGGAAATTGCATCGCATTGTCTGAGTAGGTGTCATTCTATTCTG
GGGGGTGGGGTGGGGCAGGACAGCAAGGGGGAGGATTGGGAAGACAATAGCAGGCATGCTGGGGATGCGG
TGGGCTCTATGGCTTCTGAGGCGGAAAGAACCAGCTGGGGCTCTAGGGGGTATCCCC
[124 nt withheld, positions 2858-2981]
C
[91 nt withheld, positions 2983-3073]
A
[49 nt withheld, positions 3075-3123]
CCTTTGACGTTGGAGTCCACGTTCTTT
[37 nt withheld, positions 3151-3187]
ACCCTATCTCGGTCTATTCTTTTGATTTATAAGGGATTTTGCCGATTTCGGCCTATTGGTTAAAAAATGA
GCTGATTTAACAAAAATTTAACGCGAATTAATTCTGTGGAATGTGTGTCAGTTAGGGTGTGGAAAGTCCC
CAGGCTCCCCAGCAGGCAGAAGTATGCAAAGCATGCATCTCAATTAGTCAGCAACCAGGTGTGGAAAGTC
CCCAGGCTCCCCAGCAGGCAGAAGTATGCAAAGCATGCATCTCAATTAGTCAGCAACCATAGTCCCGCCC
CTAACTCCGCCCATCCCGCCCCTAACTCCGCCCAGTTCCGCCCATTCTCCGCCCCATGGCTGACTAATTT
TTTTTATTTATGCAGAGGCCGAGGCCGCCTCTGCCTCTGAGCTATTCCAGAAGTAGTGAGGAGGCTTTTT
TGGAGGCCTAGGCTTTTGCAAAAAGCTCCCCGAAATGACCGACCAAGCGACGCCCAACCTGCCATCACGA
GATTTCGATTCCACCGCCGCCTTCTATGAAAGGTTGGGCTTCGGAATCGTTTTCCGGGACGCCGGCTGGA
TGATCCTCCAGCGCGGGGATCTCATGCTGGAGTTCTTCGCCCACCCCAACTTGTTTATTGCAGCTTATAA
TGGTTACAAATAAAGCAATAGCATCACAAATTTCACAAATAAAGCATTTTTTTCACTGCATTCTAGTTGT
GGTTTGTCCAAACTCATCAATGTATCTTATCATGTCTGTATACCGTCGACCTCTAGCTAGAGCTTGGCGT
AATCATGGTCATAGCTGTTTCCTGTGTGAAATTGTTATCCGCTCACAATTCCACACAACATACGAGCCGG
AAGCATAAAGTGTAAAGCCTGGGGTGCCTAATGAGTGAGCTAACTCACATTAATTGCGTTGCGCTCACTG
CCCGCTTTCCAGTCGGGAAACCTGTCGTGCCAGCTGCATTAATGAATCGGCCAACGCGCGGGGAGAGGCG
GTTTGCGTATTGGGCGCTCTTCCGCTTCCTCGCTCACTGACTCGCTGCGCTCGGTCGTTCGGCTGCGGCG
AGCGGTATCAGCTCACTCAAAGGCGGTAATACGGTTATCCACAGAATCAGGGGATAACGCAGGAAAGAAC
ATGTGAGCAAAAGGCCAGCAAAAGGCCAGGAACCGTAAAAAGGCCGCGTTGCTGGCGTTTTTCCATAGGC
TCCGCCCCCCTGACGAGCATCACAAAAATCGACGCTCAAGTCAGAGGTGGCGAAACCCGACAGGACTATA
AAGATACCAGGCGTTTCCCCCTGGAAGCTCCCTCGTGCGCTCTCCTGTTCCGACCCTGCCGCTTACCGGA
TACCTGTCCGCCTTTCTCCCTTCGGGAAGCGTGGCGCTTTCTCATAGCTCACGCTGTAGGTATCTCAGTT
CGGTGTAGGTCGTTCGCTCCAAGCTGGGCTGTGTGCACGAACCCCCCGTTCAGCCCGACCGCTGCGCCTT
ATCCGGTAACTATCGTCTTGAGTCCAACCCGGTAAGACACGACTTATCGCCACTGGCAGCAGCCACTGGT
AACAGGATTAGCAGAGCGAGGTATGTAGGCGGTGCTACAGAGTTCTTGAAGTGGTGGCCTAACTACGGCT
ACACTAGAAGAACAGTATTTGGTATCTGCGCTCTGCTGAAGCCAGTTACCTTCGGAAAAAGAGTTGGTAG
CTCTTGATCCGGCAAACAAACCACCGCTGGTAGCGGTGGTTTTTTTGTTTGCAAGCAGCAGATTACGCGC
AGAAAAAAAGGATCTCAAGAAGATCCTTTGATCTTTTCTACGGGGTCTGACGCTCAGTGGAACGAAAACT
CACGTTAAGGGATTTTGGTCATGAGATTATCAAAAAGGATCTTCACCTAGATCCTTTTAAATTAAAAATG
AAGTTTTAAATCAATCTAAAGTATATATGAGTAAACTTGGTCTGACAGTTACCAATGCTTAATCAGTGAG
GCACCTATCTCAGCGATCTGTCTATTTCGTTCATCCATAGTTGCCTGACTCCCCGTCGTGTAGATAACTA
CGATACGGGAGGGCTTACCATCTGGCCCCAGTGCTGCAATGATACCGCGAGACCCACGCTCACCGGCTCC
AGATTTATCAGCAATAAACCAGCCAGCCGGAAGGGCCGAGCGCAGAAGTGGTCCTGCAACTTTATCCGCC
TCCATCCAGTCTATTAATTGTTGCCGGGAAGCTAGAGTAAGTAGTTCGCCAGTTAATAGTTTGCGCAACG
TTGTTGCCATTGCTACAGGCATCGTGGTGTCACGCTCGTCGTTTGGTATGGCTTCATTCAGCTCCGGTTC
CCAACGATCAAGGCGAGTTACATGATCCCCCATGTTGTGCAAAAAAGCGGTTAGCTCCTTCGGTCCTCCG
ATCGTTGTCAGAAGTAAGTTGGCCGCAGTGTTATCACTCATGGTTATGGCAGCACTGCATAATTCTCTTA
CTGTCATGCCATCCGTAAGATGCTTTTCTGTGACTGGTGAGTACTCAACCAAGTCATTCTGAGAATAGTG
TATGCGGCGACCGAGTTGCTCTTGCCCGGCGTCAATACGGGATAATACCGCGCCACATAGCAGAACTTTA
AAAGTGCTCATCATTGGAAAACGTTCTTCGGGGCGAAAACTCTCAAGGATCTTACCGCTGTTGAGATCCA
GTTCGATGTAACCCACTCGTGCACCCAACTGATCTTCAGCATCTTTTACTTTCACCAGCGTTTCTGGGTG
AGCAAAAACAGGAAGGCAAAATGCCGCAAAAAAGGGAATAAGGGCGACACGGAAATGTTGAATACTCATA
CTCTTCCTTTTTCAATATTATTGAAGCATTTATCAGGGTTATTGTCTCATGAGCGGATACATATTTGAAT
GTATTTAGAAAAATAAACAAATAGGGGTTCCGCGCACATTTCCCCGAAAAGTGCCACCTGACGTCGACGG
ATCGGGAGATCTCCCGATCCCCTATGGTGCACTCTCAGTACAATCTGCTCTGATGCCGCATAGTTAAGCC
AGTATCTGCTCCCTGCTTGTGTGTTGGAGGTCGCTGAGTAGTGCGCGAGCAAAATTTAAGCTACAACAAG
GCAAGGCTTGACCGACAATTGCATGAAGAATCTGCTTAGGGTTAGGCGTTTTGCGCTGCTTCGCGATGTA
CGGGCCAGATATACGCGTT
